Addgene plasmid #146234: pAc5.1B-lambdaN-HA-DmSMG6-dellinker-siRNAres-V5His6_E
Purpose: Insect Expression of DmSMG6-dellinker-siRNAres
Depositing lab: Elisa Izaurralde. Depositing organization: Max Planck Institute for Developmental Biology. Publication: SMG6 is the catalytic endonuclease that cleaves mRNAs containing nonsense codons in metazoan. Huntzinger E, Kashima I, Fauser M, Saulière J, Izaurralde E. RNA. 2008 Dec . 14(12):2609-17. 10.1261/rna.1386208 PubMed 18974281.
Backbone
  Vector backbone: Unknown
  Vector type: Insect Expression
Growth in bacteria
  Bacterial resistance: Ampicillin, 100 μg/mL
  Growth temperature: 37°C
  Growth strain: DH5alpha
  Copy number: Low Copy
Gene/Insert
  Gene/Insert name: DmSMG6-dellinker-siRNAres
  Species: D. melanogaster (fly)
  Entrez Gene: Smg6 (a.k.a. CG6369, Dmel\CG6369, dSMG6, SMG6)
  Cloning method: Unknown
Terms and licenses: Academic/Nonprofit Terms; Industry Terms: Not Available to Industry
Depositor comments: Plasmids from this collection were made available to the research community and donated after the lab closed. Please note that the sequence provided by the depositing laboratory may be theoretical/predicted or based on Sanger sequencing results. There may be discrepancies between sequencing results obtained by Addgene and the depositor sequence. If an Addgene verified sequence is not available, please contact before placing your order to request that our lab fully sequence the plasmid.
How to cite: pAc5.1B-lambdaN-HA-DmSMG6-dellinker-siRNAres-V5His6_E was a gift from Elisa Izaurralde (Addgene plasmid # 146234 ; http://n2t.net/addgene:146234 ; RRID:Addgene_146234)
