[The description below was written by a language model from this plasmid's Addgene catalogue record and pLannotate feature annotations shown in this document.]
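Description:
pAc5.1B-lambdaN-HA-DmSMG6-dellinker-siRNAres-V5His6_E is an 8,171 nt insect expression plasmid for producing a modified Drosophila melanogaster SMG6 protein in fly cells. The catalogue lists the backbone as unknown, although the name and the annotated parts point to a pAc5.1B-type vector. It is propagated in E. coli through a ColE1/pUC-family origin and selected with ampicillin via the bla gene and its own promoter. The origin is annotated as a high-copy type, whereas the repository entry records the plasmid as low copy. Short fragments annotated as tetracycline resistance and SV40 large T antigen are backbone remnants, not functional genes.

Expression is driven by the constitutive Drosophila actin 5C (Ac5) promoter. Immediately downstream lies a short fragment of the bacteriophage lambda N protein, followed by a single-repeat-sized HA epitope segment. The unannotated region between the HA segment and the V5 tag presumably carries the Smg6 coding sequence, which the feature table does not itself label. A V5 epitope follows, the name also indicates a His6 tag that was not annotated, and an SV40 polyadenylation signal ends the unit.

The lambda N peptide is the part commonly used to tether a fusion protein to reporter mRNAs carrying BoxB hairpins, while HA and V5 allow detection or immunoprecipitation. By its name, the insert lacks a linker region ("dellinker") and is made resistant to RNAi ("siRNAres"), which would allow its expression while endogenous SMG6 is depleted. The record does not define the deletion boundaries or the silent changes. The associated publication concerns SMG6 as the endonuclease that cleaves nonsense-codon-containing mRNAs, consistent with use in tethering and complementation assays of nonsense-mediated decay.
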