Features (pLannotate 1.2.2; 10 found; start..end, strand, type, name):
     56..2568    +  promoter       Ac5 promoter: Drosophila melanogaster actin 5C promoter
   2588..2653    +  CDS            N (fragment): REGN_LAMBD - Experimental evidence at protein level: Swiss-Prot protein existence level 1. Plays a role as a transcriptional antitermination factor that allows the virus to initiate its lytic phase. Activates expression of the delayed viral early genes by modifying host RNA polymerase (RNAP) into a form that is resistant to termination signals. This antitermination function requires the host NusA protein which serves to stabilize the interaction between antitermination protein N and host RNA polymerase. From Escherichia phage lambda (Bacteriophage lambda).
   2678..2704    +  CDS            3xHA (fragment): three tandem HA epitope tags
   5456..5497    +  CDS            V5 tag: epitope tag from simian virus 5
   5597..5731    -  polyA_signal   SV40 poly(A) signal: SV40 polyadenylation signal
   5754..5838    -  CDS            large T antigen (fragment): large T antigen from SV40 (simian virus 40)
   5839..6309    +  CDS            TcR (fragment): tetracycline efflux protein; tet; confers resistance to tetracycline
   6353..6941    -  rep_origin     ori: high-copy-number ColE1/pMB1/pBR322/pUC origin of replication
   7112..7972    -  CDS            AmpR: β-lactamase; bla; confers resistance to ampicillin, carbenicillin, and related antibiotics
   7973..8077    -  promoter       AmpR promoter: bla
>Addgene plasmid #146234 | pAc5.1B-lambdaN-HA-DmSMG6-dellinker-siRNAres-V5His6_E | depositor full sequence | sequence record 288679 | Full Sequence
CTTCAAGGAATTAATTCTATATTCTAAAAACACAAATGATACTTCTAAAAAAAATCATGAATGGCATCAA
CTCTGAATCAAATCTTTGCAGATGCACCTACTTCTCATTTCCACTGTCACATCATTTTTCCAGATCTCGC
TGCCTGTTATGTGGCCCACAAACCAAGACACGTTTTATGGCCATTAAAGCTGGCTGATCGTCGCCAAACA
CCAAATACATATCAATATGTACATTCGAGAAAGAAGCGATCAAAGAAGCGTCTTCGGGCGAGTAGGAGAA
TGCGGAGGAGAAGGAGAACGAGCTGATCTAGTATCTCTCCACAATCCAATGCCAACTGACCAACTGGCCA
TATTCGGAGCAATTTGAAGCCAATTTCCATCGCCTGGCGATCGCTCCATTCTTGGCTATATGTTTTTCAC
CGTTCCCGGGGCCATTTTCAAAGACTCGTCGGTAAGATAAGATTGTGTCACTCGCTGTCTCTCTTCATTT
GTCGAAGAATGCTGAGGAATTTCGCGATGACGTCGGCGAGTATTTTGAAGAATGAGAATAATTTGTATTT
ATACGAAAATCAGTTAGTGGAATTTTCTACAAAAACATGTTATCTATAGATAATTTTGTTGCAAAATATG
TTGACTATGACAAAGATTGTATGTATATACCTTTAATGTATTCTCATTTTCTTATGTATTTATAATGGCA
ATGATGATACTGATGATATTTTAAGATGATGCCAGACCACAGGCTGATTTCTGCGTCTTTTGCCGAACGC
AGTGCATGTGCGGTTGTTGTTTTTTGGAATAGTTTCAATTTTCGGACTGTCCGCTTTGATTTCAGTTTCT
TGGCTTATTCAAAAAGCAAAGTAAAGCCAAAAAAGCGAGATGGCAATACCAAATGCGGCAAAACGGTAGT
GGAAGGAAAGGGGTGCGGGGCAGCGGAAGGAAGGGTGGGGCGGGGCGTGGCGGGGTCTGTGGCTGGGCGC
GACGTCACCGACGTTGGAGCCACTCCTTTGACCATGTGTGCGTGTGTGTATTATTCGTGTCTCGCCACTC
GCCGGTTGTTTTTTTCTTTTTATCTCGCTCTCTCTAGCGCCATCTCGTACGCATGCTCAACGCACCGCAT
GTTGCCGTGTCCTTTATGCGTCATTTTGGCTCGAAATAGGCAATTATTTAAACAAAGATTAGTCAACGAA
AACGCTAAAATAAATAAGTCTACAATATGGTTACTTATTGCCATGTGTGTGCAGCCAACGATAGCAACAA
AAGCAACAACACAGTGGCTTTCCCTCTTTCACTTTTTGTTTGCAAGCGCGTGCGAGCAAGACGGCACGAC
CGGCAAACGCAATTACGCTGACAAAGAGCAGACGAAGTTTTGGCCGAAAAACATCAAGGCGCCTGATACG
AATGCATTTGCAATAACAATTGCGATATTTAATATTGTTTATGAAGCTGTTTGACTTCAAAACACACAAA
AAAAAAAATAAAACAAATTATTTGAAAGAGAATTAGGAATCGGACAGCTTATCGTTACGGGCTAACAGCA
CACCGAGACGAAATAGCTTACCTGACGTCACAGCCTCTGGAAGAACTGCCGCCAAGCAGAGAGAGAGAGA
AAAAGAGGGAGAGCAGCTTAGACCGCATGTGCTTGTGTGTGAGGCGTCTCTCTCTTCGTCTCCTGTTTGC
GCAAACGCATAGACTGCACTGAGAAAATCGATTACCTATTTTTTATGAATGAATATTTGCACTATTACTA
TTCAAAACTATTAAGATAGCAATCACATTCAATAGCCAAATACTATACCACCTGAGCGATGCAACGAAAT
GATCAATTTGAGCAAAAATGCTGCATATTTAGGACGGCATCATTATAGAAATGCTTCTTGCTGTGTACTT
TTCTCTCGTCTGGCAGCTGTTTCGCCGTTATTGTTAAAACCGGCTTAAGTTAGGTGTGTTTTCTACGACT
AGTGATGCCCCTACTAGAAGATGTGTGTTGCACAAATGTCCCTGAATAACCAATTTGAAGTGCAGATAGC
AGTAAACGTAAGCTAATATGAATATTATTTAACTGTAATGTTTTAATATCGCTGGACATTACTAATAAAC
CCACTATAAACACATGTACATATGTATGTTTTGGCATACAATGAGTAGTTGGGGAAAAAATGTGTAAAAG
CACCGTGACCATCACAGCATAAAGATAACCAGCTGAAGTATCGAATATGAGTAACCCCCAAATTGAATCA
CATGCCGCAACTGATAGGACCCATGGAAGTACACTCTTCATGGCGATATACAAGACACACACAAGCACGA
ACACCCAGTTGCGGAGGAAATTCTCCGTAAATGAAAACCCAATCGGCGAACAATTCATACCCATATATGG
TAAAAGTTTTGAACGCGACTTGAGAGCGGAGAGCATTGCGGCTGATAAGGTTTTAGCGCTAAGCGGGCTT
TATAAAACGGGCTGCGGGACCAGTTTTCATATCACTACCGTTTGAGTTCTTGTGCTGTGTGGATACTCCT
CCCGACACAAAGCCGCTCCATCAGCCAGCAGTCGTCTAATCCAGAGACCCCGGATCGGGGTACCAACATG
GACGCACAAACACGACGACGTGAGCGTCGCGCTGAGAAACAAGCTCAATGGAAAGCTGCAAACGGTGGAT
CTCCTCCACATATGGCTTACCCATACGATGTTCCAGATTACGCTCCTCCAAGCTTGAATTCTATGAGTCG
AAAGGGAACACGAGAACAAAATGATATATCGCTGATAATTGGGACGCTGCCGAAACGCCTGCAGAACAAA
ATCGCGGCCAGCTGCAGCCACGCAGCAGCAGCGGCAACAACAACAAAGGCGTTGGAGACGGAAAACGCTG
AGAATGCGGAGCCCGTGGCTACGACAGCAAATGCTTCAAGGCCAGTCGAAATCCTGAGCAATGCTAGCAC
AGGAGGAGGCAAACCCGATGCCCAGTCAAAGCAACCCGTTTTGGATACCAGCGGGAAAATGGCGTGGGAG
GGCGGGATTCCAGGCATCCTGCGCGTGACCACCTCGGTGGCGGGCGATGTTAACAGGAACGGACAGGGTC
AGGGCAAGAACAAGAGCGGTAACAGTGCTCGGCGCAGGGGTCGCAAGGACAAGGAGCACGCTACGCAGTC
GCCAGTGACGCGCACGCGCTTGACCACCGAGCATCCGGATTGGTTTGAGCCGCTGTTGGGTCTGCCCCAT
GCCAAGAATATAGTCCATCTGTACGATCAGCTCATGGTCCTCAATCAGAGGAATCTCATACTGATAAACT
GGAAGAACTTCTGCTACATTCACGACCAGCTGCAGGACGCTTTCAAGCAACTTCTTTTGGAGCAACTTAA
GTTCGTGTGCGAGCACAAGGTTGATGTCTTCTTTTGGAAACTACTCTTCTACAATGTGCGGAATTACTTG
AAGCGCCAGCAAACGGACCAGGCGCACACACATACGCTCCTTCTCATCGAGCAAGCTATCAAGTTTTACC
GCATGCTCTACGACAAGCTGATGGCCAAGTGCGTGGCATCGTCGCGCTGTGACAGCGCACTTAAAGTGGT
GGCCCAGAGGCTGCTCATCTGTTTGGGCGATCTGACGCGCTACCGGGTTAACCATGTCAAGGCCACAGAT
TACATGGAGGCGGCCAGGTACTATCAGAGGGCGCAGGAACTGGTACCTGGCAACGGGGCACCTTTCAACC
AGCTGGCGGTCATTTCCATTTATCACCACAAGCGCTTCGATGCAGTTTATTACTATGTCCGCAGCTTGTT
GACTTCGAACTCTATCCAATCTGCCAAGGAAAGCCTGCTGGATTTGTTCGACGAGATTCGGCGTAAGTAC
GAGGAGACCGAGATGAAGCAATCTCCCATGCACTATGCAGCTGGATCGAAGAATCAAAAGTCGAAGCAGA
TGCGCAAGGAGGTATGGATCTATCCGGATGGGATCAGACGCCTACATCGCACCGATGACAAGGGCAACAA
GGCGAAGGGCAACAAGGCCACTATGGCAGAGGTCAATCGTTACGAGGAGATGCCGCCGGAGGAGATTCTT
CCTCGCATTGTTTCCCTTTATCTGTACTTATTAGGCAAACTCTACACCGGCACAGATGTGGACTCGTTAT
ACCCGTTGCTAAGGAAACTGCAAATCCAAATAGGCGTCGCTTTAAGGCACGAAAACCTGTTGTCACGCTC
CAAACTGCTGAAAATAGTAGCACTCAACTTGTTCGTCGTCGAGCACAACAAACCCAAAACGTCACGCCGC
GAGATGCGTTATCACAGCTTCAATTTTGCCAACTCATTCTTTGGACTCATGATGAAGAAAACGAACCAGC
TGCTGGCTGGTTTTGTAGAGGATTCTACAAATGTCCAGTGTCTCCCAGAAGAAGACTTTGCGACTGTGAA
CACATACCTACAGTTCGTGAATGTTTATGTACGTTGGTTGAGCATCAGTTTGGACGTGTGGGAACCCGTC
AGATCGGAAGAACACTCTTTCATCGATTGCTGGGCTGAGCTAACAATCCTTTTTGAGTACATTGAATGCT
TAATGGGGAAGCACAAACTTGAGAAAAACGAAATACTGTTGGATGAGGATGTGGCCCTTAGAGGTTTCAC
TCCGTTGGGTCGTGAAACGCTGAGCATGGACTATCTCAAAAGAGGATCCGAACGTCTTCAGTTTTTCGAA
CGTGTTCGTAGGATTGGTCAGTTCCAGGAATACTACGTCCAGCATCAAGAGGCTCTCGGCGGCCGCGATG
TTTCCGAGCTGTGCAAGCTGAAGAAAGAGCTTGAGGCCAAGGCTAGGGTTAAGCAGATATGCACCAGCAA
GTTGGAGGACATTCTCAAGTTCGTGGACACGAAAATATACATCGAGGTGCGACCGCGCTATCTTCTACCG
GATACCAACTGCTTTATCGACTGCCTTGAAGACTTTGAAAAACTGTCCACGGAGTTTAAACGCTACACAC
TTATTATACCACTGACAGTGGTTAAGGAACTGGATGGCCTCTCCAAGGGCGTTAAGTTGGACTCGTACCG
CAGTTCGAAGCAGACGCAGCGCATCCACCACTTTGACGAGGTGTCGTCGCGGGCCAAAAAGTCGTTAGAG
TTCATCAAGTCGGCCAAAGGCAATGTGAAATGTGCTACCACAAAGGGCTCGTTTGTCAATGCATCGGTGT
TTGCCCTAGTTGAGGAGGAATATTTGTCCAATGACGACAAGATTCTGGCAACGGCAATGGCTGTCTCGAA
AACGGCAAAAACCGAACAATGCACAGCAGATGGCAAGTGTTTCATTCAAACGGAATTGGTGCTCATTACA
ACCGATCGTAATCTGCGTGTGAAGGCTCTTTCTCGCAATTTGGCCGTCAGCGCGTTGGATGAGTTTCTGC
AATGGGCCAAGGATTGCCGCGAATCAACCGGCGGCCGCTCGAGTCTAGAGGGCCCGCGGTTCGAAGGTAA
GCCTATCCCTAACCCTCTCCTCGGTCTCGATTCTACGCGTACCGGTCATCATCACCATCACCATTGAGTT
TAAACCCGCTGATCAGCCTCGACTGTGCCTTCTAAGGCCTGAGCTCGCTGATCAGCCTCGATCGAGGATC
CAGACATGATAAGATACATTGATGAGTTTGGACAAACCACAACTAGAATGCAGTGAAAAAAATGCTTTAT
TTGTGAAATTTGTGATGCTATTGCTTTATTTGTAACCATTATAAGCTGCAATAAACAAGTTAACAACAAC
AATTGCATTCATTTTATGTTTCAGGTTCAGGGGGAGGTGTGGGAGGTTTTTTAAAGCAAGTAAAACCTCT
ACAAATGTGGTATGGCTGATTATGATCAGTCGACCGATGCCCTTGAGAGCCTTCAACCCAGTCAGCTCCT
TCCGGTGGGCGCGGGGCATGACTATCGTCGCCGCACTTATGACTGTCTTCTTTATCATGCAACTCGTAGG
ACAGGTGCCGGCAGCGCTCTGGGTCATTTTCGGCGAGGACCGCTTTCGCTGGAGCGCGACGATGATCGGC
CTGTCGCTTGCGGTATTCGGAATCTTGCACGCCCTCGCTCAAGCCTTCGTCACTGGTCCCGCCACCAAAC
GTTTCGGCGAGAAGCAGGCCATTATCGCCGGCATGGCGGCCGACGCGCTGGGCTACGTCTTGCTGGCGTT
CGCGACGCGAGGCTGGATGGCCTTCCCCATTATGATTCTTCTCGCTTCCGGCGGCATCGGGATGCCCGCG
TTGCAGGCCATGCTGTCCAGGCAGGTAGATGACGACCATCAGGGACAGCTTCAAGGATCGCTCGCGGCTC
TTACCAGCCAGCAAAAGGCCAGGAACCGTAAAAAGGCCGCGTTGCTGGCGTTTTTCCATAGGCTCCGCCC
CCCTGACGAGCATCACAAAAATCGACGCTCAAGTCAGAGGTGGCGAAACCCGACAGGACTATAAAGATAC
CAGGCGTTTCCCCCTGGAAGCTCCCTCGTGCGCTCTCCTGTTCCGACCCTGCCGCTTACCGGATACCTGT
CCGCCTTTCTCCCTTCGGGAAGCGTGGCGCTTTCTCAATGCTCACGCTGTAGGTATCTCAGTTCGGTGTA
GGTCGTTCGCTCCAAGCTGGGCTGTGTGCACGAACCCCCCGTTCAGCCCGACCGCTGCGCCTTATCCGGT
AACTATCGTCTTGAGTCCAACCCGGTAAGACACGACTTATCGCCACTGGCAGCAGCCACTGGTAACAGGA
TTAGCAGAGCGAGGTATGTAGGCGGTGCTACAGAGTTCTTGAAGTGGTGGCCTAACTACGGCTACACTAG
AAGGACAGTATTTGGTATCTGCGCTCTGCTGAAGCCAGTTACCTTCGGAAAAAGAGTTGGTAGCTCTTGA
TCCGGCAAACAAACCACCGCTGGTAGCGGTGGTTTTTTTGTTTGCAAGCAGCAGATTACGCGCAGAAAAA
AAGGATCTCAAGAAGATCCTTTGATCTTTTCTACGGGGTCTGACGCTCAGTGGAACGAAAACTCACGTTA
AGGGATTTTGGTCATGAGATTATCAAAAAGGATCTTCACCTAGATCCTTTTAAATTAAAAATGAAGTTTT
AAATCAATCTAAAGTATATATGAGTAAACTTGGTCTGACAGTTACCAATGCTTAATCAGTGAGGCACCTA
TCTCAGCGATCTGTCTATTTCGTTCATCCATAGTTGCCTGACTCCCCGTCGTGTAGATAACTACGATACG
GGAGGGCTTACCATCTGGCCCCAGTGCTGCAATGATACCGCGAGACCCACGCTCACCGGCTCCAGATTTA
TCAGCAATAAACCAGCCAGCCGGAAGGGCCGAGCGCAGAAGTGGTCCTGCAACTTTATCCGCCTCCATCC
AGTCTATTAATTGTTGCCGGGAAGCTAGAGTAAGTAGTTCGCCAGTTAATAGTTTGCGCAACGTTGTTGC
CATTGCTGCAGGCATCGTGGTGTCACGCTCGTCGTTTGGTATGGCTTCATTCAGCTCCGGTTCCCAACGA
TCAAGGCGAGTTACATGATCCCCCATGTTGTGCAAAAAAGCGGTTAGCTCCTTCGGTCCTCCGATCGTTG
TCAGAAGTAAGTTGGCCGCAGTGTTATCACTCATGGTTATGGCAGCACTGCATAATTCTCTTACTGTCAT
GCCATCCGTAAGATGCTTTTCTGTGACTGGTGAGTACTCAACCAAGTCATTCTGAGAATAGTGTATGCGG
CGACCGAGTTGCTCTTGCCCGGCGTCAACACGGGATAATACCGCGCCACATAGCAGAACTTTAAAAGTGC
TCATCATTGGAAAACGTTCTTCGGGGCGAAAACTCTCAAGGATCTTACCGCTGTTGAGATCCAGTTCGAT
GTAACCCACTCGTGCACCCAACTGATCTTCAGCATCTTTTACTTTCACCAGCGTTTCTGGGTGAGCAAAA
ACAGGAAGGCAAAATGCCGCAAAAAAGGGAATAAGGGCGACACGGAAATGTTGAATACTCATACTCTTCC
TTTTTCAATATTATTGAAGCATTTATCAGGGTTATTGTCTCATGAGCGGATACATATTTGAATGTATTTA
GAAAAATAAACAAATAGGGGTTCCGCGCACATTTCCCCGAAAAGTGCCACCTGACGTCTAAGAAACCATT
ATTATCATGACATTAACCTATAAAAATAGGCGTATCACGAGGCCCTTTCGT
